Addgene plasmid #109159: pACEBAC1-CoREST-C
Purpose: Encodes a human C-terminal CoREST fragment with C-terminal 3xFLAG tag to be expressed in a baculovirus/insect cell expression system
Depositing lab: Monika Golas. Depositing organization: Aarhus University. Publication: Stepwise assembly of functional C-terminal REST/NRSF transcriptional repressor complexes as a drug target. Inui K, Zhao Z, Yuan J, Jayaprakash S, Le LTM, Drakulic S, Sander B, Golas MM. Protein Sci. 2017 May;26(5):997-1011. doi: 10.1002/pro.3142. Epub 2017 Mar 12. PubMed 28218430.
Backbone
  Vector backbone: pACEBac1
  Backbone manufacturer: Geneva Biotech
  Vector type: Insect Expression
Growth in bacteria
  Bacterial resistance: Gentamicin, 10 μg/mL
  Growth temperature: 37°C
  Growth strain: DH5alpha
  Copy number: Unknown
Gene/Insert
  Gene/Insert name: human C-terminal CoREST, sequence-optimized for insect cells
  Species: H. sapiens (human)
  Insert size (bp): 669
  Entrez Gene: RCOR1 (a.k.a. COREST, RCOR)
  Promoter: Polyhedrin
  Tag / fusion protein: 3xFLAG (C terminal on insert)
  Cloning method: Unknown
  Sequencing primers: 5′ polh; 3′ SV40_rev
Terms and licenses: Academic/Nonprofit Terms; Industry Terms: Not Available to Industry
How to cite: pACEBAC1-CoREST-C was a gift from Monika Golas (Addgene plasmid # 109159 ; http://n2t.net/addgene:109159 ; RRID:Addgene_109159)
