[The description below was written by a language model from this plasmid's Addgene catalogue record and pLannotate feature annotations shown in this document.]
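Description:
pACEBAC1-CoREST-C is a baculovirus transfer (donor) plasmid built on the pACEBac1 backbone for protein production in insect cells. The sequenced record is about 3.5 kb. It replicates in E. coli from a high-copy ColE1/pUC-type origin and is selected with gentamicin through the aacC1 acetyltransferase gene, which is driven by a class 1 integron Pc promoter. The gentamicin marker and the expression cassette lie between the Tn7R and Tn7L mini-Tn7 ends. This arrangement allows Tn7 transposition of the segment into a baculoviral genome maintained as a bacmid, from which recombinant virus is then generated. A single loxP site upstream of the cassette is a standard feature of this vector family and allows Cre-mediated fusion with other loxP-bearing plasmids to assemble multigene constructs.

The payload is a C-terminal fragment of human CoREST (RCOR1), recorded as a 669 bp insert that was sequence-optimized for insect cells and carries a C-terminal 3xFLAG epitope for detection and affinity purification. Transcription comes from the very late polyhedrin promoter of Autographa californica nucleopolyhedrovirus and ends at an SV40 polyadenylation signal. The short "large T antigen" annotation probably reflects SV40-derived terminator sequence, and the "SET1" fragment downstream of the poly(A) signal is likely an incidental match. Neither looks like an intended coding element.

CoREST is a core corepressor of the BHC complex, which REST recruits to RE1/NRSE sites to silence neuronal genes. According to the record, the plasmid is meant for expressing this fragment in a baculovirus/insect cell system, and the associated work concerns stepwise assembly of C-terminal REST/NRSF repressor complexes.
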