Features (pLannotate 1.2.2; 12 found; start..end, strand, type, name):
    190..778     +  rep_origin     ori: high-copy-number ColE1/pMB1/pBR322/pUC origin of replication
    913..1136    -  mobile_element Tn7R: mini-Tn7 element (right end of the Tn7 transposon) Tn7
   1203..1736    -  CDS            GmR: gentamycin acetyltransferase; aacC1; confers resistance to gentamycin
   1925..1953    -  promoter       Pc promoter: intI1 (promoter lies within the coding sequence); class 1 integron promoter
   2024..2057    +  protein_bind   loxP: Cre-mediated recombination occurs in the 8-bp core sequence (GCATACAT). Cre recombinase
   2134..2225    +  promoter       polyhedrin promoter: polh from Autographa californica; promoter for the baculovirus polyhedrin gene
   2278..2883    +  CDS            RCOR1 (fragment) (sequence partly withheld): RCOR1_HUMAN - Also known as KIAA0071, RCOR. Experimental evidence at protein level: Swiss-Prot protein existence level 1. Essential component of the BHC complex, a corepressor complex that represses transcription of neuron-specific genes in non-neuronal cells. The BHC complex is recruited at RE1/NRSE sites by REST and acts by deacetylating and demethylating specific sites on histones, thereby acting as a chromatin modifier. In the BHC complex, it serves as a molecular beacon for the recruitment of molecular machinery, including MeCP2 and SUV39H1, that imposes silencing across a chromosomal int
   2890..2955    +  CDS            3xFLAG: three tandem FLAG® epitope tags, followed by an enterokinase cleavage site
   2982..3065    +  CDS            large T antigen (fragment): large T antigen from SV40 (simian virus 40)
   3088..3222    +  polyA_signal   SV40 poly(A) signal: SV40 polyadenylation signal
   3251..3300    +  CDS            SET1 (fragment): solubility-enhancement tag derived from T7 phage gene 10B
   3343..3508    -  mobile_element Tn7L: mini-Tn7 element (left end of the Tn7 transposon) Tn7
>Addgene plasmid #109159 | pACEBAC1-CoREST-C | addgene full sequence | sequence record 232887 | Addgene NGS Result
ACCGGTTGACTTGGGTCAACTGTCAGACCAAGTTTACTCATATATACTTTAGATTGATTTAAAACTTCAT
TTTTAATTTAAAAGGATCTAGGTGAAGATCCTTTTTGATAATCTCATGACCAAAATCCCTTAACGTGAGT
TTTCGTTCCACTGAGCGTCAGACCCCGTAGAAAAGATCAAAGGATCTTCTTGAGATCCTTTTTTTCTGCG
CGTAATCTGCTGCTTGCAAACAAAAAAACCACCGCTACCAGCGGTGGTTTGTTTGCCGGATCAAGAGCTA
CCAACTCTTTTTCCGAAGGTAACTGGCTTCAGCAGAGCGCAGATACCAAATACTGTTCTTCTAGTGTAGC
CGTAGTTAGGCCACCACTTCAAGAACTCTGTAGCACCGCCTACATACCTCGCTCTGCTAATCCTGTTACC
AGTGGCTGCTGCCAGTGGCGATAAGTCGTGTCTTACCGGGTTGGACTCAAGACGATAGTTACCGGATAAG
GCGCAGCGGTCGGGCTGAACGGGGGGTTCGTGCACACAGCCCAGCTTGGAGCGAACGACCTACACCGAAC
TGAGATACCTACAGCGTGAGCTATGAGAAAGCGCCACGCTTCCCGAAGGGAGAAAGGCGGACAGGTATCC
GGTAAGCGGCAGGGTCGGAACAGGAGAGCGCACGAGGGAGCTTCCAGGGGGAAACGCCTGGTATCTTTAT
AGTCCTGTCGGGTTTCGCCACCTCTGACTTGAGCGTCGATTTTTGTGATGCTCGTCAGGGGGGCGGAGCC
TATGGAAAAACGCCAGCAACGCGGCCTTTTTACGGTTCCTGGCCTTTTGCTGGCCTTTTGCTCACATGTT
CTTTCCTGCGTTATCCCCTGATTGACTTGGGTCGCTCTTCCTGTGGATGCGCAGATGCCCTGCGTAAGCG
GGTGTGGGCGGACAATAAAGTCTTAAACTGAACAAAATAGATCTAAACTATGACAATAAAGTCTTAAACT
AGACAGAATAGTTGTAAACTGAAATCAGTCCAGTTATGCTGTGAAAAAGCATACTGGACTTTTGTTATGG
CTAAAGCAAACTCTTCATTTTCTGAAGTGCAAATTGCCCGTCGTATTAAAGAGGGGCGTGGCCAAGGGCA
TGTAAAGACTATATTCGCGGCGTTGTGACAATTTACCGAACAACTCCGCGGCCGGGAAGCCGATCTCGGC
TTGAACGAATTGTTAGGTGGCGGTACTTGGGTCGATATCAAAGTGCATCACTTCTTCCCGTATGCCCAAC
TTTGTATAGAGAGCCACTGCGGGATCGTCACCGTAATCTGCTTGCACGTAGATCACATAAGCACCAAGCG
CGTTGGCCTCATGCTTGAGGAGATTGATGAGCGCGGTGGCAATGCCCTGCCTCCGGTGCTCGCCGGAGAC
TGCGAGATCATAGATATAGATCTCACTACGCGGCTGCTCAAACTTGGGCAGAACGTAAGCCGCGAGAGCG
CCAACAACCGCTTCTTGGTCGAAGGCAGCAAGCGCGATGAATGTCTTACTACGGAGCAAGTTCCCGAGGT
AATCGGAGTCCGGCTGATGTTGGGAGTAGGTGGCTACGTCTCCGAACTCACGACCGAAAAGATCAAGAGC
AGCCCGCATGGATTTGACTTGGTCAGGGCCGAGCCTACATGTGCGAATGATGCCCATACTTGAGCCACCT
AACTTTGTTTTAGGGCGACTGCCCTGCTGCGTAACATCGTTGCTGCTGCGTAACATCGTTGCTGCTCCAT
AACATCAAACATCGACCCACGGCGTAACGCGCTTGCTGCTTGGATGCCCGAGGCATAGACTGTACAAAAA
AACAGTCATAACAAGCCATGAAAACCGCCACTGCGCCGTTACCACCGCTGCGTTCGGTCAAGGTTCTGGA
CCAGTTGCGTGAGCGCATACGCTACTTGCATTACAGTTTACGAACCGAACAGGCTTATGTCAACTGGGTT
CGTGCCTTCATCCGTTTCCACGGTGTGCGTCACCCGGCAACCTTGGGCAGCAGCGAAGTCGCCATAACTT
CGTATAGCATACATTATACGAAGTTATCTGTAACTATAACGGTCCTAAGGTAGCGAGTTTAAACACTAGT
ATCGATTCGCGACCTACTCCGGAATATTAATAGATCATGGAGATAATTAAAATGATAACCATCTCGCAAA
TAAATAAGTATTTTACTGTTTTCGTAACAGTTTTGTAATAAAAAAACCTATAAATATTCCGGATTATTCA
TACCGTCCCACCATCGGGCGCGGATCCCGGTCCGAAGCGCGCGGAATTCATGCCAACTGAGACTGTCCCA
CAGGTGAAGAAGGAGAAACACTCTACTCAAGCTAAGAACCGTGCTAAG
[390 nt withheld, positions 2359-2748]
GAGGCCGAACACGGCAAGGAGGAGACCAACGGACCCTCAAACCAGAAGCCCGTTAAGAGCCCTGATAACT
CAATCAAGATGCCCGAAGAAGAAGACGAGGCTCCTGTGCTGGACGTCCGCTACGCTTCAGCTTCCTCTAG
AGACTACAAAGACCATGACGGTGATTATAAAGATCATGACATCGATTACAAGGATGACGATGACAAGTAA
AAGCTTGTCGAGAAGTACTAGAGGATCATAATCAGCCATACCACATTTGTAGAGGTTTTACTTGCTTTAA
AAAACCTCCCACACCTCCCCCTGAACCTGAAACATAAAATGAATGCAATTGTTGTTGTTAACTTGTTTAT
TGCAGCTTATAATGGTTACAAATAAAGCAATAGCATCACAAATTTCACAAATAAAGCATTTTTTTCACTG
CATTCTAGTTGTGGTTTGTCCAAACTCATCAATGTATCTTATCATGTCTGGATCTGATCACTGCTTGAGC
CTAGAAGATCCGGCTGCTAACAAAGCCCGAAAGGAAGCTGAGTTGGCTGCTGCCACCGCTGAGCAATAAC
TATCATAACCCCTAGGGTATACCCATCTAATTGGAACCAGATAAGTGAAATCTAGTTCCAAACTATTTTG
TCATTTTTAATTTTCGTATTAGCTTACGACGCTACACCCAGTTCCCATCTATTTTGTCACTCTTCCCTAA
ATAATCCTTAAAAACTCCATTTCCACCCCTCCCAGTTCCCAACTATTTTGTCCGCCCACA
